>Addgene plasmid #44380 | pUC-UAS1B8-TEF(136) | addgene full sequence | sequence record 339401 | Addgene NGS Result
TCGCGCGTTTCGGTGATGACGGTGAAAACCTCTGACACATGCAGCTCCCGGAGACGGTCACAGCTTGTCT
GTAAGCGGATGCCGGGAGCAGACAAGCCCGTCAGGGCGCGTCAGCGGGTGTTGGCGGGTGTCGGGGCTGG
CTTAACTATGCGGCATCAGAGCAGATTGTACTGAGAGTGCACCATATGCGGTGTGAAATACCGCACAGAT
GCGTAAGGAGAAAATACCGCATCAGGCGCCATTCGCCATTCAGGCTGCGCAACTGTTGGGAAGGGCGATC
GGTGCGGGCCTCTTCGCTATTACGCCAGCTGGCGAAAGGGGGATGTGCTGCAAGGCGATTAAGTTGGGTA
ACGCCAGGGTTTTCCCAGTCACGACGTTGTAAAACGACGGCCAGTTTCGAAGGTACCAAGGAAGCATGCG
GTACCCGAATTCCTGAGGTGTCTCACAAGTGCCGTGCAGTCCCGCCCCCACTTGCTTCTCTTTGTGTGTA
GTGTACGTACATTATCGAGACCGTTGTTCCCGCCCACCTCGATCCGGTCTAGACTGAGGTGTCTCACAAG
TGCCGTGCAGTCCCGCCCCCACTTGCTTCTCTTTGTGTGTAGTGTACGTACATTATCGAGACCGTTGTTC
CCGCCCACCTCGATCCGGGGATCCCTGAGGTGTCTCACAAGTGCCGTGCAGTCCCGCCCCCACTTGCTTC
TCTTTGTGTGTAGTGTACGTACATTATCGAGACCGTTGTTCCCGCCCACCTCGATCCGGGTCGACCTGAG
GTGTCTCACAAGTGCCGTGCAGTCCCGCCCCCACTTGCTTCTCTTTGTGTGTAGTGTACGTACATTATCG
AGACCGTTGTTCCCGCCCACCTCGATCCGGGAGCTCCTGAGGTGTCTCACAAGTGCCGTGCAGTCCCGCC
CCCACTTGCTTCTCTTTGTGTGTAGTGTACGTACATTATCGAGACCGTTGTTCCCGCCCACCTCGATCCG
GTCTAGACTGAGGTGTCTCACAAGTGCCGTGCAGTCCCGCCCCCACTTGCTTCTCTTTGTGTGTAGTGTA
CGTACATTATCGAGACCGTTGTTCCCGCCCACCTCGATCCGGGGATCCCTGAGGTGTCTCACAAGTGCCG
TGCAGTCCCGCCCCCACTTGCTTCTCTTTGTGTGTAGTGTACGTACATTATCGAGACCGTTGTTCCCGCC
CACCTCGATCCGGGTCGACCTGAGGTGTCTCACAAGTGCCGTGCAGTCCCGCCCCCACTTGCTTCTCTTT
GTGTGTAGTGTACGTACATTATCGAGACCGTTGTTCCCGCCCACCTCGATCCGGGCATGCCTGCAGAAGC
TTTTGTGGTTGGGACTTTAGCCAAGGGTATAAAAGACCACCGTCCCCGAATTACCTTTCCTCTTCTTTTC
TCTCTCTCCTTGTCAACTCACACCCGAAATCGTTAAGCATTTCCTTCTGAGTATAAGAATCATTCAAAGG
CGCGCCATCATGGTCATAGCTGTTTCCTGTGTGAAATTGTTATCCGCTCACAATTCCACACAACATACGA
GCCGGAAGCATAAAGTGTAAAGCCTGGGGTGCCTAATGAGTGAGCTAACTCACATTAATTGCGTTGCGCT
CACTGCCCGCTTTCCAGTCGGGAAACCTGTCGTGCCAGCTGCATTAATGAATCGGCCAACGCGCGGGGAG
AGGCGGTTTGCGTATTGGGCGCTCTTCCGCTTCCTCGCTCACTGACTCGCTGCGCTCGGTCGTTCGGCTG
CGGCGAGCGGTATCAGCTCACTCAAAGGCGGTAATACGGTTATCCACAGAATCAGGGGATAACGCAGGAA
AGAACATGTGAGCAAAAGGCCAGCAAAAGGCCAGGAACCGTAAAAAGGCCGCGTTGCTGGCGTTTTTCCA
TAGGCTCCGCCCCCCTGACGAGCATCACAAAAATCGACGCTCAAGTCAGAGGTGGCGAAACCCGACAGGA
CTATAAAGATACCAGGCGTTTCCCCCTGGAAGCTCCCTCGTGCGCTCTCCTGTTCCGACCCTGCCGCTTA
CCGGATACCTGTCCGCCTTTCTCCCTTCGGGAAGCGTGGCGCTTTCTCATAGCTCACGCTGTAGGTATCT
CAGTTCGGTGTAGGTCGTTCGCTCCAAGCTGGGCTGTGTGCACGAACCCCCCGTTCAGCCCGACCGCTGC
GCCTTATCCGGTAACTATCGTCTTGAGTCCAACCCGGTAAGACACGACTTATCGCCACTGGCAGCAGCCA
CTGGTAACAGGATTAGCAGAGCGAGGTATGTAGGCGGTGCTACAGAGTTCTTGAAGTGGTGGCCTAACTA
CGGCTACACTAGAAGAACAGTATTTGGTATCTGCGCTCTGCTGAAGCCAGTTACCTTCGGAAAAAGAGTT
GGTAGCTCTTGATCCGGCAAACAAACCACCGCTGGTAGCGGTGGTTTTTTTGTTTGCAAGCAGCAGATTA
CGCGCAGAAAAAAAGGATCTCAAGAAGATCCTTTGATCTTTTCTACGGGGTCTGACGCTCAGTGGAACGA
AAACTCACGTTAAGGGATTTTGGTCATGAGATTATCAAAAAGGATCTTCACCTAGATCCTTTTAAATTAA
AAATGAAGTTTTAAATCAATCTAAAGTATATATGAGTAAACTTGGTCTGACAGTTACCAATGCTTAATCA
GTGAGGCACCTATCTCAGCGATCTGTCTATTTCGTTCATCCATAGTTGCCTGACTCCCCGTCGTGTAGAT
AACTACGATACGGGAGGGCTTACCATCTGGCCCCAGTGCTGCAATGATACCGCGAGACCCACGCTCACCG
GCTCCAGATTTATCAGCAATAAACCAGCCAGCCGGAAGGGCCGAGCGCAGAAGTGGTCCTGCAACTTTAT
CCGCCTCCATCCAGTCTATTAATTGTTGCCGGGAAGCTAGAGTAAGTAGTTCGCCAGTTAATAGTTTGCG
CAACGTTGTTGCCATTGCTACAGGCATCGTGGTGTCACGCTCGTCGTTTGGTATGGCTTCATTCAGCTCC
GGTTCCCAACGATCAAGGCGAGTTACATGATCCCCCATGTTGTGCAAAAAAGCGGTTAGCTCCTTCGGTC
CTCCGATCGTTGTCAGAAGTAAGTTGGCCGCAGTGTTATCACTCATGGTTATGGCAGCACTGCATAATTC
TCTTACTGTCATGCCATCCGTAAGATGCTTTTCTGTGACTGGTGAGTACTCAACCAAGTCATTCTGAGAA
TAGTGTATGCGGCGACCGAGTTGCTCTTGCCCGGCGTCAATACGGGATAATACCGCGCCACATAGCAGAA
CTTTAAAAGTGCTCATCATTGGAAAACGTTCTTCGGGGCGAAAACTCTCAAGGATCTTACCGCTGTTGAG
ATCCAGTTCGATGTAACCCACTCGTGCACCCAACTGATCTTCAGCATCTTTTACTTTCACCAGCGTTTCT
GGGTGAGCAAAAACAGGAAGGCAAAATGCCGCAAAAAAGGGAATAAGGGCGACACGGAAATGTTGAATAC
TCATACTCTTCCTTTTTCAATATTATTGAAGCATTTATCAGGGTTATTGTCTCATGAGCGGATACATATT
TGAATGTATTTAGAAAAATAAACAAATAGGGGTTCCGCGCACATTTCCCCGAAAAGTGCCACCTGACGTC
TAAGAAACCATTATTATCATGACATTAACCTATAAAAATAGGCGTATCACGAGGCCCTTTCGTC
Features (pLannotate 1.2.2; 10 found; start..end, strand, type, name):
    137..236     +  misc_feature   bom (fragment): basis of mobility region from pBR322
    242..395     -  CDS            lacZα (fragment): LacZα fragment of β-galactosidase; lacZ fragment
   1507..1523    -  protein_bind   lac operator: The lac repressor binds to the lac operator to inhibit transcription in E. coli. This inhibition can be relieved by adding lactose or isopropyl-β-D-thiogalactopyranoside (IPTG). lac repressor encoded by lacI
   1531..1561    -  promoter       lac promoter: promoter for the E. coli lac operon
   1576..1597    -  protein_bind   CAP binding site: CAP binding activates transcription in the presence of cAMP. E. coli catabolite activator protein
   1610..1702    -  CDS            lacI (fragment): lac repressor; lacI; The lac repressor binds to the lac operator to inhibit transcription in E. coli. This inhibition can be relieved by adding lactose or isopropyl-β-D-thiogalactopyranoside (IPTG).
   1885..2473    -  rep_origin     ori: high-copy-number ColE1/pMB1/pBR322/pUC origin of replication
   2644..3504    -  CDS            AmpR: β-lactamase; bla; confers resistance to ampicillin, carbenicillin, and related antibiotics
   3505..3609    -  promoter       AmpR promoter: bla
   3704..35      +  CDS            rop (fragment) (across the origin): Rop protein, which maintains plasmids at low copy number; rop
