[The description below was written by a language model from this plasmid's Addgene catalogue record and pLannotate feature annotations shown in this document.]
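Description:
pUC-UAS1B8-TEF(136) is a small, high-copy E. coli cloning plasmid built on an unmodified pUC19 backbone that serves as a storage and source vector for a synthetic hybrid promoter from the yeast Yarrowia lipolytica. It replicates through the pUC-type ColE1/pMB1 origin and is selected with ampicillin via the β-lactamase gene and its native promoter. The remaining annotated features are standard pUC19 remnants: the lac promoter, lac operator and CAP binding site, a fragment of lacZα, and short fragments matching lacI, bom and rop that carry no function here. The catalogue lists the total size as 3,686 bp, while the sequenced record is 3,704 nt, a minor discrepancy.

The payload is the roughly 1.06 kb UAS1B8-TEF(136) promoter, cloned between BstBI and AscI sites that both remain intact, so the element can be excised and moved into other vectors. The annotation software did not recognise the insert, but it evidently occupies the unannotated gap of about 1.1 kb between the lacZα fragment and the lac operator, interrupting the lacZα region at the pUC19 polylinker; flanking M13 forward and reverse sites allow it to be sequenced. The name suggests eight tandem UAS1B upstream activating sequence copies fused to a 136-designated core portion of the TEF promoter, although the record does not spell out this architecture. No reporter gene, yeast origin or yeast selection marker is present, so the plasmid itself is not a Yarrowia expression vector. It is a synthetic-biology part from work on tuning gene expression strength in Y. lipolytica with hybrid promoters, intended for subcloning upstream of a gene of interest.
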