Addgene plasmid #44380: pUC-UAS1B8-TEF(136)
Depositing lab: Hal Alper. Depositing organization: University of Texas at Austin. Publication: Tuning gene expression in Yarrowia lipolytica by a hybrid promoter approach. Blazeck J, Liu L, Redden H, Alper H. Appl Environ Microbiol. 2011 Nov;77(22):7905-14. doi: 10.1128/AEM.05763-11. Epub 2011 Sep 16. PubMed 21926196.
Backbone
  Vector backbone: pUC19
  Backbone size w/o insert (bp): 2623
  Total vector size (bp): 3686
  Modifications to backbone: None
  Vector type: Bacterial Expression, Synthetic Biology
Growth in bacteria
  Bacterial resistance: Ampicillin, 100 μg/mL
  Growth temperature: 37°C
  Growth strain: DH10B
  Copy number: High Copy
Gene/Insert
  Gene/Insert name: UAS1B8-TEF(136) promoter
  Species: Yarrowia lipolytica
  Insert size (bp): 1063
  Mutation: N/A
  Promoter: UAS1B8-TEF(136)
  Cloning method: Restriction Enzyme; 5′ cloning site BstBI (not destroyed); 3′ cloning site AscI (not destroyed)
  Sequencing primers: 5′ m13_forward20_primer; 3′ m13_reverse_primer
Terms and licenses: Academic/Nonprofit Terms; Industry Terms: Not Available to Industry
How to cite: pUC-UAS1B8-TEF(136) was a gift from Hal Alper (Addgene plasmid # 44380 ; http://n2t.net/addgene:44380 ; RRID:Addgene_44380)
