>Addgene plasmid #44380 | pUC-UAS1B8-TEF(136) | addgene partial sequence | sequence record 62658 | M13_pUC_rev
ATGATTCTTATACTCAGAAGGAAATGCTTAACGATTTCGGGTGTGAGTTGACAAGGAGAGAGAGAAAAGA
AGAGGAAAGGTAATTCGGGGACGGTGGTCTTTTATACCCTTGGCTAAAGTCCCAACCACAAAAGCTTCTG
CAGGCATGCCCGGATCGAGGTGGGCGGGAACAACGGTCTCGATAATGTACGTACACTACACACAAAGAGA
AGCAAGTGGGGGCGGGACTGCACGGCACTTGTGAGACACCTCAGGTCGACCCGGATCGAGGTGGGCGGGA
ACAACGGTCTCGATAATGTACGTACACTACACACAAAGAGAAGCAAGTGGGGGCGGGACTGCACGGCACT
TGTGAGACACCTCAGGGATCCCCGGATCGAGGTGGGCGGGAACAACGGTCTCGATAATGTACGTACACTA
CACACAAAGAGAAGCAAGTGGGGGCGGGACTGCACGGCACTTGTGAGACACCTCAGTCTAGACCGGATCG
AGGTGGGCGGGAACAACGGTCTCGATAATGTACGTACACTACACACAAAGAGAAGCAAGTGGGGGCGGGA
CTGCACGGCACTTGTGAGACACCTCAGGAGCTCCCGGATCGAGGTGGGCGGGAACAACGGTCTCGATAAT
GTACGTACACTACACACAAAGAGAAGCAAGTGGGGGCGGGACTGCACGGCACTTGTGAGACACCTCAGGT
CGACCCGGATCGAGGTGGGCGGGAACA
